Addgene plasmid #30233: pETCON-E39/design_28
Depositing lab: David Baker. Depositing organization: University of Washington. Publication: Community-Wide Assessment of Protein-Interface Modeling Suggests Improvements to Design Methodology. Fleishman SJ, Whitehead TA, Strauch EM, Corn JE, Qin S, Zhou HX, Mitchell JC, Demerdash ON, Takeda-Shitaka M, Terashi G, Moal IH, Li X, Bates PA, Zacharias M, Park H, Ko JS, Lee H, Seok C, Bourquard T, Bernauer J, Poupon A, Aze J, Soner S, Ovali SK, Ozbek P, Tal NB, Haliloglu T, Hwang H, Vreven T, Pierce BG, Weng Z, Perez-Cano L, Pons C, Fernandez-Recio J, Jiang F, Yang F, Gong X, Cao L, Xu X, Liu B, Wang P, Li C, Wang C, Robert CH, Guharoy M, Liu S, Huang Y, Li L, Guo D, Chen Y, Xiao Y, London N, Itzhaki Z, Schueler-Furman O, Inbar Y, Patapov V, Cohen M, Schreiber G, Tsuchiya Y, Kanamori E, Standley DM, Nakamura H, Kinoshita K, Driggers CM, Hall RG, Morgan JL, Hsu VL, Zhan J, Yang Y, Zhou Y, Kastritis PL, Bonvin AM, Zhang W, Camacho CJ, Kilambi KP, Sircar A, Gray JJ, Ohue M, Uchikoga N, Matsuzaki Y, Ishida T, Akiyama Y, Khashan R, Bush S, Fouches D, Tropsha A, Esquivel-Rodriguez J, Kihara D, Stranges PB, Jacak R, Kuhlman B, Huang SY, Zou X, Wodak SJ, Janin J, Baker D. J Mol Biol. 2011 Sep 29. 10.1016/j.jmb.2011.09.031 PubMed 22001016.
Backbone
  Vector backbone: pETCON
  Backbone size w/o insert (bp): 5400
  Vector type: Yeast Expression
Growth in bacteria
  Bacterial resistance: Ampicillin, 100 μg/mL
  Growth temperature: 37°C
  Growth strain: DH5alpha
  Copy number: High Copy
Gene/Insert
  Gene/Insert name: Mtb ACP2 designed binding protein E39
  Species: Designed Sequence
  Insert size (bp): 318
  Cloning method: Restriction Enzyme; 5′ cloning site NdeI (not destroyed); 3′ cloning site XhoI (not destroyed)
  Sequencing primers: 5′ UP-GS
Resource information
  A portion of this plasmid was derived from a plasmid made by: Designed sequence
Terms and licenses: Academic/Nonprofit Terms; Industry Terms: Not Available to Industry
How to cite: pETCON-E39/design_28 was a gift from David Baker (Addgene plasmid # 30233 ; http://n2t.net/addgene:30233 ; RRID:Addgene_30233)
