[The description below was written by a language model from this plasmid's Addgene catalogue record.]
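Description:
pETCON-E39/design_28 is a yeast expression plasmid built on the pETCON backbone (about 5.4 kb without insert). It carries a 318 bp computationally designed open reading frame, catalogued as "Mtb ACP2 designed binding protein E39". The insert is a wholly designed sequence rather than a natural gene, and its name indicates that it was engineered to bind ACP2 of Mycobacterium tuberculosis. It was cloned by restriction digestion between NdeI at the 5′ end and XhoI at the 3′ end. Both sites remain intact, so the design can be excised or swapped for other variants. In bacteria the plasmid is a high-copy replicon selected with ampicillin.

The record gives no feature table. It does not state the yeast promoter, the yeast origin of replication, the yeast selection marker, or any fusion partners or epitope tags flanking the cloning sites, so these cannot be confirmed here. pETCON is generally known as a yeast surface display vector, in which inserts are expressed as fusions that anchor the protein on the cell surface so that binding can be measured with labelled target. That arrangement would suit a designed binder, but the entry itself classifies the plasmid only as "Yeast Expression".

The associated publication is a community-wide assessment of protein-interface modelling aimed at improving design methodology. This places the construct among a set of de novo designed protein binders used to test experimentally, and to benchmark, computational predictions of protein–protein interfaces. Distribution is limited to academic and nonprofit users.
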