>Addgene plasmid #30233 | pETCON-E39/design_28 | depositor partial sequence | sequence record 13889 | Author sequence
CATATGTCTATGAGAGTTGATTATTTGGTTACTGAAGAAGAAATTAACTTGACAAGAGGTCCATCAGGTT
TAGGTTTTAATATTGTTGGTGGTGCAAACCAAGAATATGTTTCCAATGATCAAGGTATCTATGTTAGTAG
AATTAAAGAAAACGGTGCTGCAGCTTTGGATGGTAGATTACAAGAAGGTGACAAGATTTTGTCCGTTAAC
GGTCAAGATTTGAGAATGTTGTTACATCAAGATGCTGTTGATTTGTTCAGAAATGCAGGTTACGCTGTTT
CATTGAGAGTTCAACATAGAGAATCTTCAATTCTCGAG
