>Addgene plasmid #30233 | pETCON-E39/design_28 | addgene partial sequence | sequence record 35410 | 30233 with GAL1
TTCCCTACTTCATACATTTTCAATTAAGATGCAGTTACTTCGCTGTTTTTCAATATTTTCTGTTATTGCT
TCAGTTTTAGCACAGGAACTGACAACTATATGCGAGCAAATCCCCTCACCAACTTTAGAATCGACGCCGT
ACTCTTTGTCAACGACTACTATTTTGGCCAACGGGAAGGCAATGCAAGGAGTTTTTGAATATTACAAATC
AGTAACGTTTGTCAGTAATTGCGGTTCTCACCCCTCAACAACTAGCAAAGGCAGCCCCATAAACACACAG
TATGTTTTTAAGGACAATAGCTCGACGATTGAAGGTAGATACCCATACGACGTTCCAGACTACGCTCTGC
AGGCTAGTGGTGGAGGAGGCTCTGGTGGAGGCGGTAGCGGAGGCGGAGGGTCGGCTAGCCATATGTCTAT
GAGAGTTGATTATTTGGTTACTGAAGAAGAAATTAACTTGACAAGAGGTCCATCAGGTTTAGGTTTTAAT
ATTGTTGGTGGTGCAAACCAAGAATATGTTTCCAATGATCAAGGTATCTATGTTAGTAGAATTAAAGAAA
ACGGTGCTGCAGCTTTGGATGGTAGATTACAAGAAGGTGACAAGATTTTGTCCGTTAACGGTCAAGATTT
GAGAATGTTGTTACATCAAGATGCTGTTGATTTGTTCAGAAATGCAGGTTACGCTGTTTCATTGAGAGTT
CAACATAGAGAATCTTCAATTCTCGAGGGGGGCGGATCCGAACAAAAGCTTATTTCTGAAGAGGACTTGT
AATAGAGATCTGATAACAACAGTGTAGATGTAACAAAATCGACTTTGTTCCCACTGTACTTTTAGCTCGT
ACAAA
